Addgene plasmid #185437: LDB73
Purpose: NUP1 CEN URA3 vector for synthetic lethal sectoring assays and screening
Depositing lab: Ken Belanger & Laura Davis. Depositing organization: Duke University. Publication: Genetic and physical interactions between Srp1p and nuclear pore complex proteins Nup1p and Nup2p. Belanger KD, Kenna MA, Wei S, Davis LI. J Cell Biol. 1994 Aug;126(3):619-30. doi: 10.1083/jcb.126.3.619. PubMed 8045927.
Backbone
  Vector backbone: pRS316
  Vector type: Yeast Expression
  Selectable markers: URA3
Growth in bacteria
  Bacterial resistance: Ampicillin, 100 μg/mL
  Growth temperature: 37°C
  Growth strain: DH5alpha
  Copy number: High Copy
Gene/Insert
  Gene/Insert name: NUP1
  Species: S. cerevisiae (budding yeast)
  Cloning method: Restriction Enzyme; 5′ cloning site unknown (unknown if destroyed)
Terms and licenses: Academic/Nonprofit Terms; Industry Terms: Not Available to Industry
Depositor comments: Note: Plasmid does not contain ADE3 for for red-white sectoring screening
How to cite: LDB73 was a gift from Ken Belanger & Laura Davis (Addgene plasmid # 185437 ; http://n2t.net/addgene:185437 ; RRID:Addgene_185437)
