[The description below was written by a language model from this plasmid's Addgene catalogue record and pLannotate feature annotations shown in this document.]
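Description:
LDB73 is a yeast centromeric shuttle plasmid built on the pRS316 backbone that carries the Saccharomyces cerevisiae NUP1 gene, which encodes an FG-repeat nucleoporin of the nuclear pore complex. In E. coli it replicates from a high-copy ColE1/pUC-type origin and is selected with ampicillin through the AmpR (β-lactamase) cassette. An f1 origin is also present and allows single-stranded DNA production. In yeast, the CEN6/ARS element gives stable, low-copy maintenance, and URA3 under its own promoter complements uracil auxotrophy. URA3 is also counterselectable with 5-fluoroorotic acid, so cells that can survive without the plasmid can be identified.

The insert of roughly 5.8 kb sits within the pBluescript-derived multiple cloning site, flanked by T7 and T3 promoters and interrupting the lacZα region. The feature table suggests it is a genomic fragment rather than a bare coding sequence. The full NUP1 open reading frame is accompanied by a partial KTR1 sequence upstream, and by an uncharacterised yeast ORF and a partial RPS7A sequence downstream. No heterologous yeast promoter is annotated, so NUP1 is presumably expressed from its native flanking sequences, although the record does not state this. The cloning sites are also not recorded.

The stated purpose is to supply wild-type NUP1 on a URA3 CEN plasmid for synthetic lethal screening, where mutants that require NUP1 cannot lose the plasmid. The depositor notes that this plasmid lacks ADE3, so it cannot by itself support red-white colony sectoring. Plasmid dependence would instead have to be scored through the URA3 marker, for example by 5-FOA sensitivity.
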