Features (pLannotate 1.2.2; 23 found; start..end, strand, type, name):
    137..186     +  misc_feature   bom (fragment): basis of mobility region from pBR322
    194..409     +  promoter       URA3 promoter: S. cerevisiae URA3
    410..1213    +  CDS            URA3: orotidine-5'-phosphate decarboxylase, required for uracil biosynthesis; S. cerevisiae URA3; yeast auxotrophic marker, counterselectable with 5-fluoroorotic acid (5-FOA)
   1292..1343    +  misc_feature   bom (fragment): basis of mobility region from pBR322
   1371..1799    -  rep_origin     f1 ori (sequence partly withheld): f1 bacteriophage origin of replication; arrow indicates direction of (+) strand synthesis
   1803..1960    -  CDS            lacZα (fragment): LacZα fragment of β-galactosidase; lacZ fragment
   1963..1981    +  promoter       T7 promoter: promoter for bacteriophage T7 RNA polymerase
   1990..2030    +  misc_feature   MCS (fragment): pBluescript multiple cloning site
   2039..2419    -  CDS            KTR1 (fragment): KTR1_YEAST - Experimental evidence at protein level: Swiss-Prot protein existence level 1. Mannosyltransferase that transfers a mannose residue from GDP-mannose to a range of acceptors in vitro, forming an alpha-(1->2)- D-mannosyl-D-mannose linkage. From Saccharomyces cerevisiae (strain ATCC 204508 / S288c) (Baker's yeast).
   3066..6293    +  CDS            NUP1: NUP1_YEAST - Experimental evidence at protein level: Swiss-Prot protein existence level 1. Functions as a component of the nuclear pore complex (NPC). NPC components, collectively referred to as nucleoporins (NUPs), can play the role of both NPC structural components and of docking or interaction partners for transiently associated nuclear transport factors. Active directional transport is assured by both, a Phe-Gly (FG) repeat affinity gradient for these transport factors across the NPC and a transport cofactor concentration gradient across the nuclear envelope (GSP1 and GSP2 GTPases associat
   6739..7263    +  CDS            YOR97_YEAST: Experimental evidence at protein level: Swiss-Prot protein existence level 1. From Saccharomyces cerevisiae (strain ATCC 204508 / S288c) (Baker's yeast).
   7479..7796    -  CDS            RPS7A (fragment): RS7A_YEAST - Also known as RPS30. Experimental evidence at protein level: Swiss-Prot protein existence level 1. Component of the ribosome, a large ribonucleoprotein complex responsible for the synthesis of proteins in the cell. The small ribosomal subunit (SSU) binds messenger RNAs (mRNAs) and translates the encoded message by selecting cognate aminoacyl-transfer RNA (tRNA) molecules. The large subunit (LSU) contains the ribosomal catalytic site termed the peptidyl transferase center (PTC), which catalyzes the formation of peptide bonds, thereby polymerizing the amino acids delivered by tRNAs
   7799..7820    +  misc_feature   MCS (fragment): pBluescript multiple cloning site
   7832..7850    -  promoter       T3 promoter: promoter for bacteriophage T3 RNA polymerase
   7895..7911    -  protein_bind   lac operator: The lac repressor binds to the lac operator to inhibit transcription in E. coli. This inhibition can be relieved by adding lactose or isopropyl-β-D-thiogalactopyranoside (IPTG). lac repressor encoded by lacI
   7919..7949    -  promoter       lac promoter: promoter for the E. coli lac operon
   7964..7985    -  protein_bind   CAP binding site: CAP binding activates transcription in the presence of cAMP. E. coli catabolite activator protein
   7998..8090    -  CDS            lacI (fragment): lac repressor; lacI; The lac repressor binds to the lac operator to inhibit transcription in E. coli. This inhibition can be relieved by adding lactose or isopropyl-β-D-thiogalactopyranoside (IPTG).
   8273..8861    -  rep_origin     ori: high-copy-number ColE1/pMB1/pBR322/pUC origin of replication
   9032..9892    -  CDS            AmpR: β-lactamase; bla; confers resistance to ampicillin, carbenicillin, and related antibiotics
   9893..9997    -  promoter       AmpR promoter: bla
  10034..10537   +  misc_feature   CEN/ARS: S. cerevisiae CEN6 centromere fused to an autonomously replicating sequence
  10605..35      +  CDS            rop (fragment) (across the origin): Rop protein, which maintains plasmids at low copy number; rop
>Addgene plasmid #185437 | LDB73 | addgene full sequence | sequence record 367548 | Addgene NGS Result
TCGCGCGTTTCGGTGATGACGGTGAAAACCTCTGACACATGCAGCTCCCGGAGACGGTCACAGCTTGTCT
GTAAGCGGATGCCGGGAGCAGACAAGCCCGTCAGGGCGCGTCAGCGGGTGTTGGCGGGTGTCGGGGCTGG
CTTAACTATGCGGCATCAGAGCAGATTGTACTGAGAGTGCACCATACCACCTTTTCAATTCATCATTTTT
TTTTTATTCTTTTTTTTGATTTCGGTTTCCTTGAAATTTTTTTGATTCGGTAATCTCCGAACAGAAGGAA
GAACGAAGGAAGGAGCACAGACTTAGATTGGTATATATACGCATATGTAGTGTTGAAGAAACATGAAATT
GCCCAGTATTCTTAACCCAACTGCACAGAACAAAAACCTGCAGGAAACGAAGATAAATCATGTCGAAAGC
TACATATAAGGAACGTGCTGCTACTCATCCTAGTCCTGTTGCTGCCAAGCTATTTAATATCATGCACGAA
AAGCAAACAAACTTGTGTGCTTCATTGGATGTTCGTACCACCAAGGAATTACTGGAGTTAGTTGAAGCAT
TAGGTCCCAAAATTTGTTTACTAAAAACACATGTGGATATCTTGACTGATTTTTCCATGGAGGGCACAGT
TAAGCCGCTAAAGGCATTATCCGCCAAGTACAATTTTTTACTCTTCGAAGACAGAAAATTTGCTGACATT
GGTAATACAGTCAAATTGCAGTACTCTGCGGGTGTATACAGAATAGCAGAATGGGCAGACATTACGAATG
CACACGGTGTGGTGGGCCCAGGTATTGTTAGCGGTTTGAAGCAGGCGGCAGAAGAAGTAACAAAGGAACC
TAGAGGCCTTTTGATGTTAGCAGAATTGTCATGCAAGGGCTCCCTATCTACTGGAGAATATACTAAGGGT
ACTGTTGACATTGCGAAGAGCGACAAAGATTTTGTTATCGGCTTTATTGCTCAAAGAGACATGGGTGGAA
GAGATGAAGGTTACGATTGGTTGATTATGACACCCGGTGTGGGTTTAGATGACAAGGGAGACGCATTGGG
TCAACAGTATAGAACCGTGGATGATGTGGTCTCTACAGGATCTGACATTATTATTGTTGGAAGAGGACTA
TTTGCAAAGGGAAGGGATGCTAAGGTAGAGGGTGAACGTTACAGAAAAGCAGGCTGGGAAGCATATTTGA
GAAGATGCGGCCAGCAAAACTAAAAAACTGTATTATAAGTAAATGCATGTATACTAAACTCACAAATTAG
AGCTTCAATTTAATTATATCAGTTATTACCCTATGCGGTGTGAAATACCGCACAGATGCGTAAGGAGAAA
ATACCGCATCAGGAAATTGTAAGCGTTAATATTTTGTTAAAATTCGCGTTAAATTTTTGTTAAATCAGCT
CATTTTTTAACCAATAGGCCGAAATCGGCAAAATCCCTTATAAATCAAAAGAATAGACCGAGATAGGGT
[37 nt withheld, positions 1470-1506]
AAAGAACGTGGACTCCAACGTCAAAGG
[49 nt withheld, positions 1534-1582]
T
[91 nt withheld, positions 1584-1674]
G
[124 nt withheld, positions 1676-1799]
CCATTCGCCATTCAGGCTGCGCAACTGTTGGGAAGGGCGATCGGTGCGGGCCTCTTCGCTATTACGCCAG
CTGGCGAAAGGGGGATGTGCTGCAAGGCGATTAAGTTGGGTAACGCCAGGGTTTTCCCAGTCACGACGTT
GTAAAACGACGGCCAGTGAATTGTAATACGACTCACTATAGGGCGAATTGGAGCTCCACCGCGGTGGCGG
CCGCTCTAGAACTAGTGGATCGGATCCAAGCTTATCGATTTCGAACCCGGGGTACCGAATTCATCAGTGA
ACTCTTCATCATTCAAAAACACCCAATCATAGTTGAACTTGGAGTTAAATCTATCTTCCACGGATTTAAT
AGACTCAGCCAACGAATATAGATCTCTATTACGCACTAGAGTGACAAAAGTGGCCTTTTCCCGAGGACCG
GTATACTTTGGTAGTTCCACTTTCGAGTATTTATAGCCCGAGCCGGAAGATAGCACGGTACTGTACTTTG
GGCTTGGGGCAGAGCCTCTCGCATACTGAGCTCCATGAAAGAACACATACACAGTAAACACGGCGACCAG
AAGAAGTCCTAATTTTTTGTAAACAGGCTGCTTGCTAGCTGGGATCATAATCTTCGCCATTTTGGTTATT
GACTCTATCCCTTAAAAACTCTTCTGATGGAGTACTTTACTTCGATTGCTTAACGAAATCTTTGTGAGGA
AAAAGATATCTCTTAAAATTAGAAAGTACAATAGTCTAGCGTATTATACTAAGAATCTGCAAAAAAGAAG
CAAGAAGGCACCACCTATTATAGACCTTTGACACGAAGTCTCTCTGGAGTGCTTTGGCCTACGTGTGCGG
TACTCGTTTACATGGGACAACCACGGTTTTTTTTTTGGTGTTACTGGAGGTATACAGTGCGTATATCCAC
TTGTACGACAAGAGATTTACACTACACCGCGTAAAGAAAACGCCGACACCAAATATAAGTCACGTGTATG
CAAAGCCTATTTTATGCCCTAATTTTCAAGCCCCGGTTTTTACGCCCTAGTTTTTATATTTAGGGTTTGT
CGTTGCACGTGATCAATGGTTCGTATTATGTGACATTGAAATGCTTTTTCATTTTAATTTTTTTCTTTGA
CGAAATTTCGTAATGTCAAGAAACACTTAAAGAAAATAAGTGATGAGGAACTCAATAAGGACACTACGTA
GCGGTGCAAATACGATAGGATATTAGCCTCGAAAGGGTTATAGGGACAGAGAGTGAGCGACAATTTTTAG
TCATTCATGTCTTCAAACACTTCTTCTGTGATGTCTTCTCCACGTGTCGAAAAGAGATCGTTTTCTTCCA
CTTTAAAATCATTCTTCACAAACCCCAATAAAAAACGGCCATCGAGCAAGAAAGTTTTCAGTTCAAACCT
CTCATACGCGAATCATTTGGAGGAATCAGATGTTGAAGACACACTGCATGTTAATAAGAGAAAGAGGGTG
TCCGGTACATCACAGCATAGCGACAGCTTAACTCAGAACAACAATAATGCGCCAATTATAATATATGGAA
CCGAAAACACTGAGAGACCGCCGCTTTTGCCAATTTTGCCCATTCAAAGACTGAGGTTATTAAGGGAGAA
GCAGAGGGTGAGAAATATGCGTGAGCTTGGATTAATTCAATCAACTGAATTTCCATCTATTACATCGTCG
GTTATATTGGGCTCTCAAAGTAAAAGCGATGAGGGAGGATCGTACCTATGCACATCATCTACTCCTTCCC
CTATTAAAAACGGTTCTTGCACTAGGCAGTTGGCCGGAAAAAGCGGTGAAGACACCAATGTTGGACTACC
CATTCTCAAATCATTGAAAAATAGATCCAATAGAAAAAGGTTTCATAGTCAGTCAAAGGGGACCGTGTGG
TCAGCAAATTTTGAATATGATTTGTCAGAATATGACGCTATACAAAAAAAGGATAACAAGGATAAGGAAG
GTAACGCTGGCGGTGATCAGAAGACAAGCGAGAATAGAAATAATATTAAGAGTAGTATTTCAAATGGCAA
TCTGGCTACAGGCCCTAACCTGACAAGCGAAATTGAAGACCTACGTGCAGACATCAACTCTAATAGGTTA
TCGAATCCTCAAAAAAATCTACTTTTAAAAGGACCAGCTTCCACAGTTGCAAAAACTGCCCCTATTCAGG
AGAGCTTTGTTCCCAATTCAGAGCGCTCTGGTACGCCTACGTTAAAGAAAAATATTGAGCCCAAAAAGGA
CAAAGAAAGTATTGTTTTGCCCACCGTAGGTTTTGACTTTATCAAGGACAATGAGACTCCATCTAAGAAA
ACTTCTCCTAAGGCAACTTCTTCTGCAGGTGCAGTCTTTAAATCGAGTGTAGAAATGGGAAAAACCGATA
AGTCAACGAAAACTGCCGAGGCGCCTACCTTATCATTCAATTTTAGCCAAAAGGCTAATAAAACTAAGGC
TGTCGACAATACTGTCCCTTCCACAACTTTATTCAATTTTGGTGGTAAATCAGATACCGTTACTTCTGCC
AGTCAACCTTTTAAATTTGGAAAGACATCCGAAAAAAGTGAAAATCATACAGAATCAGACGCGCCTCCAA
AATCAACTGCTCCAATATTTTCTTTTGGTAAACAAGAAGAGAATGGTGATGAAGGTGATGATGAAAATGA
GCCCAAAAGAAAAAGGCGTTTACCTGTTAGCGAGGATACAAACACCAAGCCTTTATTCGATTTCGGCAAG
ACCGGTGATCAAAAGGAGACCAAAAAGGGAGAGTCAGAAAAGGACGCATCAGGGAAACCAAGCTTTGTCT
TTGGTGCAAGTGATAAGCAAGCTGAAGGTACACCATTATTTACATTCGGAAAAAAAGCTGATGTAACAAG
CAATATTGACTCCTCTGCACAATTTACCTTTGGTAAAGCCGCCACCGCGAAAGAAACACACACCAAACCA
TCTGAGACACCTGCCACAATAGTCAAGAAGCCTACTTTTACTTTTGGGCAGTCAACAAGTGAAAATAAGA
TCTCTGAGGGAAGTGCGAAACCTACATTCTCTTTCTCTAAGTCAGAGGAGGAACGTAAGAGTAGTCCAAT
TTCAAACGAAGCAGCTAAACCCTCGTTTTCGTTTCCGGGCAAGCCTGTTGATGTTCAAGCACCGACGGAT
GATAAGACTCTCAAGCCAACTTTTTCTTTTACTGAACCTGCTCAAAAAGATTCATCTGTTGTTTCGGAAC
CTAAAAAGCCCTCCTTTACGTTTGCGTCTTCAAAAACCTCACAACCAAAGCCATTGTTTTCATTTGGTAA
GTCAGATGCAGCTAAAGAACCACCAGGCTCTAACACCTCATTTTCTTTCACTAAACCTCCTGCTAATGAG
ACAGATAAAAGACCTACACCGCCATCTTTCACCTTTGGCGGTTCCACAACAAATAATACAACAACCACTA
GCACAAAACCATCTTTTAGTTTTGGGGCTCCCGAGTCGATGAAGTCGACAGCAAGTACAGCGGCAGCAAA
TACGGAGAAGCTATCAAATGGCTTTTCCTTTACAAAGTTCAATCACAATAAAGAAAAGTCAAACTCTCCA
ACTTCTTTCTTCGATGGTTCTGCTTCCTCAACGCCGATTCCTGTCTTGGGTAAGCCAACAGACGCTACTG
GTAATACAACATCTAAATCTGCATTTTCATTCGGTACTGCTAACACCAATGGTACCAATGCCTCAGCAAA
CTCCACATCATTCTCGTTTAACGCCCCTGCTACTGGTAACGGCACAACTACTACTTCCAATACCTCAGGA
ACCAATATAGCGGGTACATTTAACGTAGGAAAACCGGATCAAAGTATCGCTAGTGGCAATACGAATGGAG
CGGGCTCGGCATTTGGCTTTTCGAGCTCAGGAACAGCAGCAACTGGTGCAGCTTCTAATCAATCTTCATT
TAATTTTGGAAACAATGGTGCAGGGGGTCTCAATCCTTTTACATCAGCAACTTCGTCAACTAATGCTAAT
GCTGGTTTATTCAATAAACCTCCTTCCACGAATGCACAAAATGTCAATGTTCCCTCTGCTTTTAATTTTA
CGGGAAATAATTCAACGCCTGGTGGCGGCTCTGTATTTAATATGAACGGCAACACTAATGCTAATACGGT
GTTTGCCGGCTCTAATAACCAACCACATCAATCGCAAACCCCATCTTTCAATACAAACAGCTCATTCACG
CCATCAACAGTTCCTAATATTAATTTTAGCGGATTGAATGGCGGAATTACTAATACCGCGACCAATGCAT
TAAGGCCAAGTGATATATTTGGTGCGAATGCTGCCTCTGGTTCCAATTCAAACGTAACAAATCCATCATC
CATTTTTGGGGGGGCAGGTGGTGTGCCGACAACTTCTTTTGGGCAGCCGCAGTCAGCCCCTAATCAGATG
GGGATGGGAACAAATAATGGCATGAGCATGGGCGGTGGTGTTATGGCGAACAGAAAGATTGCAAGAATGA
GGCACTCTAAAAGGTAAATATCGGTTATGTAATTAGGTATTGTGTTGCTTTTCTGAAGGATATATATTCC
TATATTCCTTCAACTTATACACTGCATATGAAACTTCTTGAGAAGTTTTAAATAATTGGTCTTTTTTTTA
ATCGGGTACAGGCGAGATAATGGATACCTGTTCTAGGGTAGGCAAATTTGGAGGCAAGAGCCCAAAATTG
TTTTGTTTTGACCTGGTTTCTCTCAGTTAACATATTATGAATAGCATCTTACAAATAATTTACGAGCGAA
ACTTTCGATCTGCAAAGCGCTCCTTTTTTCTTTCCGAAAAAATACAGTAAAATAAGGTCTAGTACACAGC
CTGATCTACAATTAGTGTTCTTTTCTGTTTACTTCGATCAGCTGTTTAGCTTTGCCACTTTTCTAGTAGC
TCCACACGCTGTGAAAGTAACGAGACATAGAAGTCACGGATGGATTTGAAAAGGGATTGGTTACGATGGA
AAATTACAATAGGTAGTGGGCCTGGCAGTATTGTGCTGGATTTCCCATCATTTTTGGTAGGGTGCGTATT
CACAACAATGATGGGGCCAATATTACAGAAGCTTATAGGTAAACTTTTGGTAGGTTTAATAACGGTATGC
AAATTCTTAGTTATTATTGGAAGCATTGTCTTCGTTATCGGAGTTGCATCAAAGAAATACACATATGACG
ATTTCAAAGTAAGTATAAAAAGATCAGGAGAGCCAGGGGAATCACATGATATGAGGACTGAACCAAAAAG
AACTGCGAAAACGGCAACTGTTCCAATGGAGAAAGACGAGGGCGTAGGTTCTTATAATTATTTTGAAATA
CCTATAACGAAAGAAACATCTACAATTCCTTATATTAATTGTGATGGCACGAGCTCACTTAGAAAGCCAC
CCAACGGTCCATCAAGCGTAGGCTTATCTAACTCCAACAGATACGAAAATTTTATAAACATGGCACGACA
TAAATAAATGTTTGTATGGCAACCTGTCGATTTAGCGGCAATCATACGGCGGTGAAAAAGTATGTAACTA
TGCATAGTTGTCATAAAATTTATTTGATTCAGATCTTTGCAAAAAGTATTTTTTTTGGAATTTGGAGTTT
TTATTATCTTATTGTGCTATAAAATAAACAAAGTTGTTACTAACTAATAATAAAGATTTAGATATTATTA
TATTAACTAATGAGTTTCACTTGGAATTTCGAAAACAATTTGCTTACCAGTCAATTTGTTGTAAACAGCT
TGGAAAGATTCCAATTTGTAGTCGATTTGTTGGACATCCTTTGAGTCTAACAAAACCTTTTGGATCTTGT
TACCACCAACCAAATATCTAACTCTCTTACCAACGATTTCAGTTGGGAAGACTAAGTCTTCCAAGATCTT
GTCATGAACAGCAGTCAAGGTTCTGGATCTTGGTCTCTTTTGGACTTGTCTAGATGTTCTAGATGGCTTT
GGCAAGATTCTTCTTTCAGCCAAGAAGATGACATGACGGTCTTGGAATTCCTCGAGGGGGGGCCCGGTAC
CAGCTTTTGTTCCCTTTAGTGAGGGTTAATTTCGAGCTTGGCGTAATCATGGTCATAGCTGTTTCCTGTG
TGAAATTGTTATCCGCTCACAATTCCACACAACATACGAGCCGGAAGCATAAAGTGTAAAGCCTGGGGTG
CCTAATGAGTGAGCTAACTCACATTAATTGCGTTGCGCTCACTGCCCGCTTTCCAGTCGGGAAACCTGTC
GTGCCAGCTGCATTAATGAATCGGCCAACGCGCGGGGAGAGGCGGTTTGCGTATTGGGCGCTCTTCCGCT
TCCTCGCTCACTGACTCGCTGCGCTCGGTCGTTCGGCTGCGGCGAGCGGTATCAGCTCACTCAAAGGCGG
TAATACGGTTATCCACAGAATCAGGGGATAACGCAGGAAAGAACATGTGAGCAAAAGGCCAGCAAAAGGC
CAGGAACCGTAAAAAGGCCGCGTTGCTGGCGTTTTTCCATAGGCTCCGCCCCCCTGACGAGCATCACAAA
AATCGACGCTCAAGTCAGAGGTGGCGAAACCCGACAGGACTATAAAGATACCAGGCGTTTCCCCCTGGAA
GCTCCCTCGTGCGCTCTCCTGTTCCGACCCTGCCGCTTACCGGATACCTGTCCGCCTTTCTCCCTTCGGG
AAGCGTGGCGCTTTCTCATAGCTCACGCTGTAGGTATCTCAGTTCGGTGTAGGTCGTTCGCTCCAAGCTG
GGCTGTGTGCACGAACCCCCCGTTCAGCCCGACCGCTGCGCCTTATCCGGTAACTATCGTCTTGAGTCCA
ACCCGGTAAGACACGACTTATCGCCACTGGCAGCAGCCACTGGTAACAGGATTAGCAGAGCGAGGTATGT
AGGCGGTGCTACAGAGTTCTTGAAGTGGTGGCCTAACTACGGCTACACTAGAAGAACAGTATTTGGTATC
TGCGCTCTGCTGAAGCCAGTTACCTTCGGAAAAAGAGTTGGTAGCTCTTGATCCGGCAAACAAACCACCG
CTGGTAGCGGTGGTTTTTTTGTTTGCAAGCAGCAGATTACGCGCAGAAAAAAAGGATCTCAAGAAGATCC
TTTGATCTTTTCTACGGGGTCTGACGCTCAGTGGAACGAAAACTCACGTTAAGGGATTTTGGTCATGAGA
TTATCAAAAAGGATCTTCACCTAGATCCTTTTAAATTAAAAATGAAGTTTTAAATCAATCTAAAGTATAT
ATGAGTAAACTTGGTCTGACAGTTACCAATGCTTAATCAGTGAGGCACCTATCTCAGCGATCTGTCTATT
TCGTTCATCCATAGTTGCCTGACTCCCCGTCGTGTAGATAACTACGATACGGGAGGGCTTACCATCTGGC
CCCAGTGCTGCAATGATACCGCGAGACCCACGCTCACCGGCTCCAGATTTATCAGCAATAAACCAGCCAG
CCGGAAGGGCCGAGCGCAGAAGTGGTCCTGCAACTTTATCCGCCTCCATCCAGTCTATTAATTGTTGCCG
GGAAGCTAGAGTAAGTAGTTCGCCAGTTAATAGTTTGCGCAACGTTGTTGCCATTGCTACAGGCATCGTG
GTGTCACGCTCGTCGTTTGGTATGGCTTCATTCAGCTCCGGTTCCCAACGATCAAGGCGAGTTACATGAT
CCCCCATGTTGTGCAAAAAAGCGGTTAGCTCCTTCGGTCCTCCGATCGTTGTCAGAAGTAAGTTGGCCGC
AGTGTTATCACTCATGGTTATGGCAGCACTGCATAATTCTCTTACTGTCATGCCATCCGTAAGATGCTTT
TCTGTGACTGGTGAGTACTCAACCAAGTCATTCTGAGAATAGTGTATGCGGCGACCGAGTTGCTCTTGCC
CGGCGTCAATACGGGATAATACCGCGCCACATAGCAGAACTTTAAAAGTGCTCATCATTGGAAAACGTTC
TTCGGGGCGAAAACTCTCAAGGATCTTACCGCTGTTGAGATCCAGTTCGATGTAACCCACTCGTGCACCC
AACTGATCTTCAGCATCTTTTACTTTCACCAGCGTTTCTGGGTGAGCAAAAACAGGAAGGCAAAATGCCG
CAAAAAAGGGAATAAGGGCGACACGGAAATGTTGAATACTCATACTCTTCCTTTTTCAATATTATTGAAG
CATTTATCAGGGTTATTGTCTCATGAGCGGATACATATTTGAATGTATTTAGAAAAATAAACAAATAGGG
GTTCCGCGCACATTTCCCCGAAAAGTGCCACCTGGGTCCTTTTCATCACGTGCTATAAAAATAATTATAA
TTTAAATTTTTTAATATAAATATATAAATTAAAAATAGAAAGTAAAAAAAGAAATTAAAGAAAAAATAGT
TTTTGTTTTCCGAAGATGTAAAAGACTCTAGGGGGATCGCCAACAAATACTACCTTTTATCTTGCTCTTC
CTGCTCTCAGGTATTAATGCCGAATTGTTTCATCTTGTCTGTGTAGAAGACCACACACGAAAATCCTGTG
ATTTTACATTTTACTTATCGTTAATCGAATGTATATCTATTTAATCTGCTTTTCTTGTCTAATAAATATA
TATGTAAAGTACGCTTTTTGTTGAAATTTTTTAAACCTTTGTTTATTTTTTTTTCTTCATTCCGTAACTC
TTCTACCTTCTTTATTTACTTTCTAAAATCCAAATACAAAACATAAAAATAAATAAACACAGAGTAAATT
CCCAAATTATTCCATCATTAAAAGATACGAGGCGCGTGTAAGTTACAGGCAAGCGATCCGTCTAAGAAAC
CATTATTATCATGACATTAACCTATAAAAATAGGCGTATCACGAGGCCCTTTCGTC
